>Addgene plasmid #100630 | YCe1711 HC_Kan_RFP-p20 | depositor full sequence | sequence record 189547 | YCe1711 HC_Kan_RFP-p20 sequence 2939 bps
ACGTCTCGAGCGAGAGACCGAATTCGCGGCCGCTTCTAGAGCAATACGCAAACCGCCTCTCCCCGCGCGT
TGGCCGATTCATTAATGCAGCTGGCACGACAGGTTTCCCGACTGGAAAGCGGGCAGTGAGCGCAACGCAA
TTAATGTGAGTTAGCTCACTCATTAGGCACCCCAGGCTTTACACTTTATGCTTCCGGCTCGTATGTTGTG
TGGAATTGTGAGCGGATAACAATTTCACACATACTAGAGAAAGAGGAGAAATACTAGATGGCTTCCTCCG
AAGACGTTATCAAAGAGTTCATGCGTTTCAAAGTTCGTATGGAAGGTTCCGTTAACGGTCACGAGTTCGA
AATCGAAGGTGAAGGTGAAGGTCGTCCGTACGAAGGTACCCAGACCGCTAAACTGAAAGTTACCAAAGGT
GGTCCGCTGCCGTTCGCTTGGGACATCCTGTCCCCGCAGTTCCAGTACGGTTCCAAAGCTTACGTTAAAC
ACCCGGCTGACATCCCGGACTACCTGAAACTGTCCTTCCCGGAAGGTTTCAAATGGGAACGTGTTATGAA
CTTCGAAGACGGTGGTGTTGTTACCGTTACCCAGGACTCCTCCCTGCAAGACGGTGAGTTCATCTACAAA
GTTAAACTGCGTGGTACCAACTTCCCGTCCGACGGTCCGGTTATGCAGAAAAAAACCATGGGTTGGGAAG
CTTCCACCGAACGTATGTACCCGGAAGACGGTGCTCTGAAAGGTGAAATCAAAATGCGTCTGAAACTGAA
AGACGGTGGTCACTACGACGCTGAAGTTAAAACCACCTACATGGCTAAAAAACCGGTTCAGCTGCCGGGT
GCTTACAAAACCGACATCAAACTGGACATCACCTCCCACAACGAAGACTACACCATCGTTGAACAGTACG
AACGTGCTGAAGGTCGTCACTCCACCGGTGCTTAATAACGCTGATAGTGCTAGTGTAGATCGCTACTAGA
GCCAGGCATCAAATAAAACGAAAGGCTCAGTCGAAAGACTGGGCCTTTCGTTTTATCTGTTGTTTGTCGG
TGAACGCTCTCTACTAGAGTCACACTGGCTCACCTTCGGGTGGGCCTTTCTGCGTTTATATACTAGTAGC
GGCCGCTGCAGGGTCTCTTGGACGAGACGAAGACGAATTCTCTAGATATCGCTCAATACTGACCATTTAA
ATCATACCTGACCTCCATAGCAGAAAGTCAAAAGCCTCCGACCGGAGGCTTTTGACTTGATCGGCACGTA
AGAGGTTCCAACTTTCACCATAATGAAATAAGATCACTACCGGGCGTATTTTTTGAGTTATCGAGATTTT
CAGGAGCTAAGGAAGCTAAAATGAGCCATATTCAACGGGAAACGTCTTGCTCGAGGCCGCGATTAAATTC
CAACATGGATGCTGATTTATATGGGTATAAATGGGCTCGCGATAATGTCGGGCAATCAGGTGCGACAATC
TATCGATTGTATGGGAAGCCCGATGCGCCAGAGTTGTTTCTGAAACATGGCAAAGGTAGCGTTGCCAATG
ATGTTACAGATGAGATGGTCAGGCTAAACTGGCTGACGGAATTTATGCCTCTTCCGACCATCAAGCATTT
TATCCGTACTCCTGATGATGCATGGTTACTCACCACTGCGATCCCAGGGAAAACAGCATTCCAGGTATTA
GAAGAATATCCTGATTCAGGTGAAAATATTGTTGATGCGCTGGCAGTGTTCCTGCGCCGGTTGCATTCGA
TTCCTGTTTGTAATTGTCCTTTTAACGGCGATCGCGTATTTCGTCTCGCTCAGGCGCAATCACGAATGAA
TAACGGTTTGGTTGGTGCGAGTGATTTTGATGACGAGCGTAATGGCTGGCCTGTTGAACAAGTCTGGAAA
GAAATGCATAAGCTTTTGCCATTCTCACCGGATTCAGTCGTCACTCATGGTGATTTCTCACTTGATAACC
TTATTTTTGACGAGGGGAAATTAATAGGTTGTATTGATGTTGGACGAGTCGGAATCGCAGACCGATACCA
GGATCTTGCCATCCTATGGAACTGCCTCGGTGAGTTTTCTCCTTCATTACAGAAACGGCTTTTTCAAAAA
TATGGTATTGATAATCCTGATATGAATAAATTGCAGTTTCACTTGATGCTCGATGAGTTTTTCTAATGAG
GGCCCAAATGTAATCACCTGGCTCACCTTCGGGTGGGCCTTTCTGCGTTGCTGGCGTTTTTCCATAGGCT
CCGCCCCCCTGACGAGCATCACAAAAATCGATGCTCAAGTCAGAGGTGGCGAAACCCGACAGGACTATAA
AGATACCAGGCGTTTCCCCCTGGAAGCTCCCTCGTGCGCTCTCCTGTTCCGACCCTGCCGCTTACCGGAT
ACCTGTCCGCCTTTCTCCCTTCGGGAAGCGTGGCGCTTTCTCATAGCTCACGCTGTAGGTATCTCAGTTC
GGTGTAGGTCGTTCGCTCCAAGCTGGGCTGTGTGCACGAACCCCCCGTTCAGCCCGACCGCTGCGCCTTA
TCCGGTAACTATCGTCTTGAGTCCAACCCGGTAAGACACGACTTATCGCCACTGGCAGCAGCCACTGGTA
ACAGGATTAGCAGAGCGAGGTATGTAGGCGGTGCTACAGAGTTCTTGAAGTGGTGGCCTAACTACGGCTA
CACTAGAAGAACAGTATTTGGTATCTGCGCTCTGCTGAAGCCAGTTACCTCGGAAAAAGAGTTGGTAGCT
CTTGATCCGGCAAACAAACCACCGCTGGTAGCGGTGGTTTTTTTGTTTGCAAGCAGCAGATTACGCGCAG
AAAAAAAGGATCTCAAGAAGATCCTTTGATTTTCTACCGAAGAAAGGCCCACCCGTGAAGGTGAGCCAGT
GAGTTGATTGCAGTCCAGTTACGCTGGAGTCTGAGGCTCGTCCTGAATGATATCAAGCTTGAATTCGTT
Features (pLannotate 1.2.2; 15 found; start..end, strand, type, name):
     20..41      +  misc_feature   BioBrick prefix: BioBrick prefix for parts that do not start with "ATG"
     42..129     +  CDS            lacI (fragment): lac repressor; lacI; The lac repressor binds to the lac operator to inhibit transcription in E. coli. This inhibition can be relieved by adding lactose or isopropyl-β-D-thiogalactopyranoside (IPTG).
    142..163     +  protein_bind   CAP binding site: CAP binding activates transcription in the presence of cAMP. E. coli catabolite activator protein
    178..208     +  promoter       lac promoter: promoter for the E. coli lac operon
    216..232     +  protein_bind   lac operator: The lac repressor binds to the lac operator to inhibit transcription in E. coli. This inhibition can be relieved by adding lactose or isopropyl-β-D-thiogalactopyranoside (IPTG). lac repressor encoded by lacI
    268..942     +  CDS            mRFP1: mRFP1 is a basic (constitutively fluorescent) red fluorescent protein published in 2002, derived from Discosoma sp.. It is reported to be a somewhat slowly-maturing monomer with low acid sensitivity.
    990..1061    +  terminator     rrnB T1 terminator: transcription terminator T1 from the E. coli rrnB gene
   1077..1104    +  terminator     T7Te terminator: phage T7 early transcription terminator
   1111..1131    +  misc_feature   BioBrick suffix: universal suffix for all parts
   1216..1247    +  terminator     tonB terminator: bidirectional E. coli tonB-P14 transcription terminator
   1248..1350    +  promoter       cat promoter: promoter of the E. coli cat gene encoding chloramphenicol acetyltransferase
   1351..2166    +  CDS            KanR: aminoglycoside phosphotransferase; aph(3')-Ia; confers resistance to kanamycin in bacteria or G418 (Geneticin®) in eukaryotes
   2190..2217    +  terminator     T7Te terminator: phage T7 early transcription terminator
   2229..2816    -  rep_origin     ori: high-copy-number ColE1/pMB1/pBR322/pUC origin of replication
   2838..2867    -  terminator     T3Te terminator: phage T3 early transcription terminator
