>Addgene plasmid #100630 | YCe1711 HC_Kan_RFP-p20 | addgene full sequence | sequence record 192730 | Addgene NGS Result
ACGTCTCGAGCGAGAGACCGAATTCGCGGCCGCTTCTAGAGCAATACGCAAACCGCCTCTCCCCGCGCGT
TGGCCGATTCATTAATGCAGCTGGCACGACAGGTTTCCCGACTGGAAAGCGGGCAGTGAGCGCAACGCAA
TTAATGTGAGTTAGCTCACTCATTAGGCACCCCAGGCTTTACACTTTATGCTTCCGGCTCGTATGTTGTG
TGGAATTGTGAGCGGATAACAATTTCACACATACTAGAGAAAGAGGAGAAATACTAGATGGCTTCCTCCG
AAGACGTTATCAAAGAGTTCATGCGTTTCAAAGTTCGTATGGAAGGTTCCGTTAACGGTCACGAGTTCGA
AATCGAAGGTGAAGGTGAAGGTCGTCCGTACGAAGGTACCCAGACCGCTAAACTGAAAGTTACCAAAGGT
GGTCCGCTGCCGTTCGCTTGGGACATCCTGTCCCCGCAGTTCCAGTACGGTTCCAAAGCTTACGTTAAAC
ACCCGGCTGACATCCCGGACTACCTGAAACTGTCCTTCCCGGAAGGTTTCAAATGGGAACGTGTTATGAA
CTTCGAAGACGGTGGTGTTGTTACCGTTACCCAGGACTCCTCCCTGCAAGACGGTGAGTTCATCTACAAA
GTTAAACTGCGTGGTACCAACTTCCCGTCCGACGGTCCGGTTATGCAGAAAAAAACCATGGGTTGGGAAG
CTTCCACCGAACGTATGTACCCGGAAGACGGTGCTCTGAAAGGTGAAATCAAAATGCGTCTGAAACTGAA
AGACGGTGGTCACTACGACGCTGAAGTTAAAACCACCTACATGGCTAAAAAACCGGTTCAGCTGCCGGGT
GCTTACAAAACCGACATCAAACTGGACATCACCTCCCACAACGAAGACTACACCATCGTTGAACAGTACG
AACGTGCTGAAGGTCGTCACTCCACCGGTGCTTAATAACGCTGATAGTGCTAGTGTAGATCGCTACTAGA
GCCAGGCATCAAATAAAACGAAAGGCTCAGTCGAAAGACTGGGCCTTTCGTTTTATCTGTTGTTTGTCGG
TGAACGCTCTCTACTAGAGTCACACTGGCTCACCTTCGGGTGGGCCTTTCTGCGTTTATATACTAGTAGC
GGCCGCTGCAGGGTCTCTTGGACGAGACGAAGACGAATTCTCTAGATATCGCTCAATACTGACCATTTAA
ATCATACCTGACCTCCATAGCAGAAAGTCAAAAGCCTCCGACCGGAGGCTTTTGACTTGATCGGCACGTA
AGAGGTTCCAACTTTCACCATAATGAAATAAGATCACTACCGGGCGTATTTTTTGAGTTATCGAGATTTT
CAGGAGCTAAGGAAGCTAAAATGAGCCATATTCAACGGGAAACGTCTTGCTCGAGGCCGCGATTAAATTC
CAACATGGATGCTGATTTATATGGGTATAAATGGGCTCGCGATAATGTCGGGCAATCAGGTGCGACAATC
TATCGATTGTATGGGAAGCCCGATGCGCCAGAGTTGTTTCTGAAACATGGCAAAGGTAGCGTTGCCAATG
ATGTTACAGATGAGATGGTCAGGCTAAACTGGCTGACGGAATTTATGCCTCTTCCGACCATCAAGCATTT
TATCCGTACTCCTGATGATGCATGGTTACTCACCACTGCGATCCCAGGGAAAACAGCATTCCAGGTATTA
GAAGAATATCCTGATTCAGGTGAAAATATTGTTGATGCGCTGGCAGTGTTCCTGCGCCGGTTGCATTCGA
TTCCTGTTTGTAATTGTCCTTTTAACGGCGATCGCGTATTTCGTCTCGCTCAGGCGCAATCACGAATGAA
TAACGGTTTGGTTGGTGCGAGTGATTTTGATGACGAGCGTAATGGCTGGCCTGTTGAACAAGTCTGGAAA
GAAATGCATAAGCTTTTGCCATTCTCACCGGATTCAGTCGTCACTCATGGTGATTTCTCACTTGATAACC
TTATTTTTGACGAGGGGAAATTAATAGGTTGTATTGATGTTGGACGAGTCGGAATCGCAGACCGATACCA
GGATCTTGCCATCCTATGGAACTGCCTCGGTGAGTTTTCTCCTTCATTACAGAAACGGCTTTTTCAAAAA
TATGGTATTGATAATCCTGATATGAATAAATTGCAGTTTCACTTGATGCTCGATGAGTTTTTCTGAGGGC
CCAAATGTAATCACCTGGCTCACCTTCGGGTGGGCCTTTCTGCGTTGCTGGCGTTTTTCCATAGGCTCCG
CCCCCCTGACGAGCATCACAAAAATCGATGCTCAAGTCAGAGGTGGCGAAACCCGACAGGACTATAAAGA
TACCAGGCGTTTCCCCCTGGAAGCTCCCTCGTGCGCTCTCCTGTTCCGACCCTGCCGCTTACCGGATACC
TGTCCGCCTTTCTCCCTTCGGGAAGCGTGGCGCTTTCTCATAGCTCACGCTGTAGGTATCTCAGTTCGGT
GTAGGTCGTTCGCTCCAAGCTGGGCTGTGTGCACGAACCCCCCGTTCAGCCCGACCGCTGCGCCTTATCC
GGTAACTATCGTCTTGAGTCCAACCCGGTAAGACACGACTTATCGCCACTGGCAGCAGCCACTGGTAACA
GGATTAGCAGAGCGAGGTATGTAGGCGGTGCTACAGAGTTCTTGAAGTGGTGGCCTAACTACGGCTACAC
TAGAAGAACAGTATTTGGTATCTGCGCTCTGCTGAAGCCAGTTACCTCGGAAAAAGAGTTGGTAGCTCTT
GATCCGGCAAACAAACCACCGCTGGTAGCGGTGGTTTTTTTGTTTGCAAGCAGCAGATTACGCGCAGAAA
AAAAGGATCTCAAGAAGATCCTTTGATTTTCTACCGAAGAAAGGCCCACCCGTGAAGGTGAGCCAGTGAG
TTGATTGCAGTCCAGTTACGCTGGAGTCTGAGGCTCGTCCTGAATGATATCAAGCTTGAATTCGTT
Features (pLannotate 1.2.2; 15 found; start..end, strand, type, name):
     20..41      +  misc_feature   BioBrick prefix: BioBrick prefix for parts that do not start with "ATG"
     42..129     +  CDS            lacI (fragment): lac repressor; lacI; The lac repressor binds to the lac operator to inhibit transcription in E. coli. This inhibition can be relieved by adding lactose or isopropyl-β-D-thiogalactopyranoside (IPTG).
    142..163     +  protein_bind   CAP binding site: CAP binding activates transcription in the presence of cAMP. E. coli catabolite activator protein
    178..208     +  promoter       lac promoter: promoter for the E. coli lac operon
    216..232     +  protein_bind   lac operator: The lac repressor binds to the lac operator to inhibit transcription in E. coli. This inhibition can be relieved by adding lactose or isopropyl-β-D-thiogalactopyranoside (IPTG). lac repressor encoded by lacI
    268..942     +  CDS            mRFP1: mRFP1 is a basic (constitutively fluorescent) red fluorescent protein published in 2002, derived from Discosoma sp.. It is reported to be a somewhat slowly-maturing monomer with low acid sensitivity.
    990..1061    +  terminator     rrnB T1 terminator: transcription terminator T1 from the E. coli rrnB gene
   1077..1104    +  terminator     T7Te terminator: phage T7 early transcription terminator
   1111..1131    +  misc_feature   BioBrick suffix: universal suffix for all parts
   1216..1247    +  terminator     tonB terminator: bidirectional E. coli tonB-P14 transcription terminator
   1248..1350    +  promoter       cat promoter: promoter of the E. coli cat gene encoding chloramphenicol acetyltransferase
   1351..2164    +  CDS            KanR (fragment): aminoglycoside phosphotransferase; aph(3')-Ia; confers resistance to kanamycin in bacteria or G418 (Geneticin®) in eukaryotes
   2187..2214    +  terminator     T7Te terminator: phage T7 early transcription terminator
   2226..2813    -  rep_origin     ori: high-copy-number ColE1/pMB1/pBR322/pUC origin of replication
   2835..2864    -  terminator     T3Te terminator: phage T3 early transcription terminator
