[The description below was written by a language model from this plasmid's Addgene catalogue record and pLannotate feature annotations shown in this document.]
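Description:
YCe1711 HC_Kan_RFP-p20 is an empty part-entry (domestication) vector from the EMMA mammalian modular assembly toolkit, built on the pSMART HC_Kan backbone and intended for propagation in E. coli. At roughly 2.9 kb, it is a compact synthetic-biology plasmid. It replicates from a high-copy ColE1/pUC-type origin and is selected with kanamycin through an aph(3')-Ia aminoglycoside phosphotransferase gene, annotated as driven by a cat promoter. Transcription terminators (tonB, T7Te, T3Te) flank the marker and origin, a design that insulates the cloning site from backbone transcription.

The cloning position is occupied by a bacterial mRFP1 dropout cassette bounded by BioBrick prefix and suffix sequences. It contains a residual lacI fragment, the CAP binding site, the lac promoter and operator, the mRFP1 coding sequence, and the rrnB T1 and T7Te terminators. According to the depositor, a new DNA fragment is inserted by a BsaI Golden Gate reaction that replaces the RFP gene; loss of the red reporter would normally distinguish recombinant colonies from those carrying the parental vector. The resulting plasmid carries the part flanked by BsmBI sites and by the fusion sites that define position 20 of the EMMA platform, so the part can later be released and assembled in its assigned slot in a mammalian expression vector. The type IIS sites and fusion overhangs are not annotated in the feature tables, and the record does not state which functional category of part position 20 holds.

The depositor and sequencing-derived records have the same feature layout and differ by only three nucleotides in length. In the sequencing-derived record this leaves the KanR annotation slightly shortened and flagged as a fragment.
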