Addgene plasmid #100630: YCe1711 HC_Kan_RFP-p20
Purpose: (Empty Backbone) EMMA toolkit part-entry vector position 20
Depositing lab: Yizhi Cai. Depositing organization: University of Edinburgh. Publication: EMMA: An Extensible Mammalian Modular Assembly Toolkit for the Rapid Design and Production of Diverse Expression Vectors. Martella A, Matjusaitis M, Auxillos J, Pollard SM, Cai Y. ACS Synth Biol. 2017 Apr 24. doi: 10.1021/acssynbio.7b00016. PubMed 28418644.
Backbone
  Vector backbone: pSMART HC_Kan
  Vector type: Synthetic Biology
Growth in bacteria
  Bacterial resistance: Kanamycin, 50 μg/mL
  Growth temperature: 37°C
  Growth strain: DH5alpha
  Copy number: High Copy
Gene/Insert
  Gene/Insert name: None
Terms and licenses: Academic/Nonprofit Terms; Industry Terms: Not Available to Industry
Depositor comments: It is used to standardize new parts for EMMA toolkit. New DNA fragments (parts) are cloned into this plasmid replacing the RFP gene through a BsaI Golden Gate reaction. The resulting plasmid will have the part flanked by BsmBI sites and the fusion sites corresponding to position 20 of EMMA platform.
How to cite: YCe1711 HC_Kan_RFP-p20 was a gift from Yizhi Cai (Addgene plasmid # 100630 ; http://n2t.net/addgene:100630 ; RRID:Addgene_100630)
